>Addgene plasmid #81091 | SIVh | depositor full sequence | sequence record 164494 | SIVh sequence 3922 bps
CAAAAACAGGAAGGCAAAATGCCGCAAAAAAGGGAATAAGGGCGACACGGAAATGTTGAATACTCATACT
CTTCCTTTTTCAATATTATTGAAGCATTTATCAGGGTTATTGTCTCATGAGCGGATACATATTTGAAGTA
TCGTTCGAATTAATTAATGAGCGCTAGGAGTCACTGCCAGGTATCGTTTGAACACGGCATTAGTCAGGGA
AGTCATAACACAGTCCTTTCCCGCAATTTTCTTTTTCTATTACTCTTGGCCTCCTCTAGTACACTCTATA
TTTTTTTATGCCTCGGTAATGATTTTCATTTTTTTTTTTCCACCTAGCGGATGACTCTTTTTTTTTCTTA
GCGATTGGCATTATCACATAATGAATTATACATTATATAAAGTAATGTGATTTCTTCGTGTAAAACGACG
GCCAGTGCATGCGTATCGGACGTCTCCCTTCATGGTCATAGCTGTTTCCTGATAACTTCGTATAATGTAT
GCTATACGAAGTTATGTCTGTAGGCGAACCTAACCGGCCAATTTTCCAAGACCGCTCTGCCGCTGAGCTT
GCACCCGTGCCGCTACACAACACCCACACATCCGTAAACCCCCCGCCATCGGTATCACCAAGGTTGTCTA
TGACGAGGCGTACAAGAGGACGTGGGGGCCGCCTCTCCAATGTCACCAATAGGAAAAAAGAAAGACCGAG
TGCGAGTTTCTGACAGAAGCCTCAAGAATTTTTTTTCTTTCTTCGACTATGCTGGAGGTAGAGATGATCG
AGGCAGTAGTCAAGTATATATAAATTAATTAGTTCCACCACCTTCTTTTCTTGTGTTGCTCCTTTCGATG
CTATTTCTGGCTTTTTCTAATTTTTTTCATCGTTTCTTACTTTCTTCCTAATATATAAATTCTTTTGCAT
TTTCATTCTTCCTCTCCATTTGTTCATTCTCCTTAAATTTTTTTTAGGTCTCCTTTCTTTCAAGAAACAC
AGTCATCGAACTATAATTAACTAAACATGGGTAGGAGGGCTTTTGTAGAAAGAAATACGAACGAAACGAA
AATCAGCGTTGCTATCGCTTTGGACAAAGCTCCCTTACCTGAAGAGTCGAATTTTATTGATGAACTTATA
ACTTCCAAACATGCAAACCAAAAGGGAGAACAAGTAATCCAAGTAGACACGGGAATTGGATTCTTGGATC
ACATGTATCATGCACTGGCTAAACATGCAGGCTGGAGCTTACGACTTTACTCAAGAGGTGATTTAATCAT
TGATGATCATCACACAGCAGAAGATACTGCTATTGCACTTGGTATTGCATTCAAGCAGGCTATGGGTAAC
TTTGCCGGCGTTAAAAGATTTGGACATGCTTATTGTCCACTTGACGAAGCTCTTTCAAGAAGCGTAGTTG
ATTTGTCGGGACGGCCCTATGCTGTTATTGATTTGGGATTAAAGCGTGAAAAGGTTGGGGAATTGTCCTG
TGAAATGATCCCTCACTTACTATATTCCTTTTCGGTAGCTGCTGGAATTACTTTGCATGTTACCTGCTTA
TATGGTAGTAATGACCATCATCGTGCTGAAAGCGCTTTTAAATCTCTGGCTGTTGCCATGCGCGCGGCTA
CAAGTCTTACTGGAAGTTCTGAAGTCCCAAGCACGAAGGGAGTGTTGTAATCATTACTGACAATAAAAAG
ATTCTTGTTTTCAAGAACTTGTCATTTGTATAGTTTTTTTATATTGTAGTTGTTCTATTTTAATCAAATG
TTAGCGTGATTTATATTTTTTTTCGCCTCGACATCATCTGCCCAGATGCGAAGTTAAGTGCGCAGAAAGT
AATATCATGCGTCAATCGTATGTGAATGCTGGTCGCTATACTGCTGTCGATTCGATACTAACGCCGATAA
CTTCGTATAATGTATGCTATACGAAGTTATTAATACGACTCACTATAGGGCGAATTGGAGCTCCACCGCG
GTGGCGGCCGCTCTAGAACTAGTGGATCCCCCGGGCTGCAGGAATTCGATATCAAGCTTATCGATACCGT
CGACCTCGAGGGGGGGCCCGGTACCCAGCTTTTGTTCCCTTTAGTGAGGGTTAATTGCAGCATACGATAT
ATATACATGTGTATATATGTATACCTATGAATGTCAGTAAGTATGTATACGAACAGTATGATACTGAAGA
TGACAAGGTAATGCATCATTCTATACGTGTCATTCTGAACGAGGCGCGCTTTCCTTTTTTCTTTTTGCTT
TTTCTTTTTTTTTCTCTTGAACTGGAGAAAAAAAATATAAAAGAGATGGAGGAACGGGAAAAAGTTAGTT
GTGGTGATAGGTGGCAAGTGGTATTCCTTAATTAATTCGAAGGCCGCGTTGCTGGCGTTTTTCCATAGGC
TCCGCCCCCCTGACGAGCATCACAAAAATCGACGCTCAAGTCAGAGGTGGCGAAACCCGACAGGACTATA
AAGATACCAGGCGTTTCCCCCTGGAAGCTCCCTCGTGCGCTCTCCTGTTCCGACCCTGCCGCTTACCGGA
TACCTGTCCGCCTTTCTCCCTTCGGGAAGCGTGGCGCTTTCTCATAGCTCACGCTGTAGGTATCTCAGTT
CGGTGTAGGTCGTTCGCTCCAAGCTGGGCTGTGTGCACGAACCCCCCGTTCAGCCCGACCGCTGCGCCTT
ATCCGGTAACTATCGTCTTGAGTCCAACCCGGTAAGACACGACTTATCGCCACTGGCAGCAGCCACTGGT
AACAGGATTAGCAGAGCGAGGTATGTAGGCGGTGCTACAGAGTTCTTGAAGTGGTGGCCTAACTACGGCT
ACACTAGAAGAACAGTATTTGGTATCTGCGCTCTGCTGAAGCCAGTTACCTTCGGAAAAAGAGTTGGTAG
CTCTTGATCCGGCAAACAAACCACCGCTGGTAGCGGTGGTTTTTTTGTTTGCAAGCAGCAGATTACGCGC
AGAAAAAAAGGATCTCAAGAAGATCCTTTGATCTTTTCTACGGGGTCTGACGCTCAGTGGAACGAAAACT
CACGTTAAGGGATTTTGGTCATGAGATTATCAAAAAGGATCTTCACCTAGATCCTTTTAAATTAAAAATG
AAGTTTTAAATCAATCTAAAGTATATATGAGTAAACTTGGTCTGACAGTTACCAATGCTTAATCAGTGAG
GCACCTATCTCAGCGATCTGTCTATTTCGTTCATCCATAGTTGCCTGACTGCCCGTCGTGTAGATAACTA
CGATACGGGAGGGCTTACCATCTGGCCCCAGTGCTGCAATGATACCGCGAGACCCACGCTCACCGGCTCC
AGATTTATCAGCAATAAACCAGCCAGCCGGAAGGGCCGAGCGCAGAAGTGGTCCTGCAACTTTATCCGCC
TCCATCCAGTCTATTAATTGTTGCCGGGAAGCTAGAGTAAGTAGTTCGCCAGTTAATAGTTTGCGCAACG
TTGTTGCCATTGCTACAGGCATCGTGGTGTCACGCTCGTCGTTTGGTATGGCTTCATTCAGCTCCGGTTC
CCAACGATCAAGGCGAGTTACATGATCCCCCATGTTGTGAAAAAAAGCGGTTAGCTCCTTCGGTCCTCCG
ATCGTTGTCAGAAGTAAGTTGGCCGCAGTGTTATCACTCATGGTTATGGCAGCACTGCATAATTCTCTTA
CTGTCATGCCATCCGTAAGATGCTTTTCTGTGACTGGTGAGTACTCAACCAAGTCATTCTGAGAATAGTG
TATGCGGCGACCGAGTTGCTCTTGCCCGGCGTCAATACGGGATAATACCGCGCCACATAGCAGAACTTTA
AAAGTGCTCATCATTGGAAAACGTTCTTCGGGGCGAAAACTCTCAAGGATCTTACCGCTGTTGAGATCCA
GTTCGATGTAACCCACTCGTGCACCCAACTGATCTTCAGCATCTTTTACTTTCACCAGCGTTTCTGGGTG
AG
Features (pLannotate 1.2.2; 14 found; start..end, strand, type, name):
     68..131     -  promoter       AmpR promoter: bla
    142..216     -  CDS            MRM1 (fragment): MRM1_YEAST - Also known as PET56 From Saccharomyces cerevisiae (strain ATCC 204508 / S288c) (Baker's yeast).
    266..408     +  promoter       HIS3 promoter (fragment): S. cerevisiae HIS3
    409..427     -  CDS            lacZα (fragment): LacZα fragment of β-galactosidase; lacZ fragment
    472..505     -  protein_bind   loxP: Cre-mediated recombination occurs in the 8-bp core sequence (GCATACAT). Cre recombinase
   1007..1660    +  CDS            S. pombe his5: imidazoleglycerol-phosphate dehydratase, required for histidine biosynthesis; Schizosaccharomyces pombe his5; yeast auxotrophic marker; corresponds to S. cerevisiae HIS3
   1666..1863    +  terminator     TEF terminator: Ashbya gossypii TEF terminator
   1887..1920    -  protein_bind   loxP: Cre-mediated recombination occurs in the 8-bp core sequence (GCATACAT). Cre recombinase
   1921..1939    +  promoter       T7 promoter: promoter for bacteriophage T7 RNA polymerase
   1948..2055    +  misc_feature   MCS: pBluescript multiple cloning site
   2068..2086    -  promoter       T3 promoter: promoter for bacteriophage T3 RNA polymerase
   2085..2336    +  CDS            YO201_YEAST (fragment): Protein uncertain: Swiss-Prot protein existence level 5. From Saccharomyces cerevisiae (strain ATCC 204508 / S288c) (Baker's yeast).
   2370..2958    -  rep_origin     ori: high-copy-number ColE1/pMB1/pBR322/pUC origin of replication
   3129..67      -  CDS            AmpR (across the origin): β-lactamase; bla; confers resistance to ampicillin, carbenicillin, and related antibiotics
