[The description below was written by a language model from this plasmid's Addgene catalogue record and pLannotate feature annotations shown in this document.]
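Description:
SIVh (Single Integration Vector HIS) is an empty yeast cloning backbone of 3,922 bp designed to place a cargo as a single copy at the HIS3 locus of Saccharomyces cerevisiae. It has no yeast replication origin in the annotated features, so it is maintained in yeast only after chromosomal integration. In E. coli it is propagated as a high-copy plasmid through a ColE1/pUC-type origin and selected with ampicillin via the bla gene and its promoter.

The integration and selection module sits between fragments of yeast genomic sequence. An MRM1/PET56 fragment and a partial HIS3 promoter lie on one side, and a fragment annotated as an uncertain S. cerevisiae ORF lies on the other. These probably act as the homology arms that direct recombination to the HIS3 region, although the record does not spell this out. Between them is a histidine prototrophy marker, annotated as the Schizosaccharomyces pombe his5 gene, the functional counterpart of S. cerevisiae HIS3, followed by the Ashbya gossypii TEF terminator. The promoter driving this marker is not annotated. Two loxP sites flank the marker cassette, consistent with the Cre/Lox classification, so Cre recombinase can be used to excise the marker after integration and recycle it for further rounds of strain engineering.

Next to the second loxP site is a pBluescript-type multiple cloning site bracketed by T7 and T3 promoters, where users insert their own expression cassette. The catalogue describes two MCS regions, but only one is annotated in the feature table. No yeast promoter or terminator for the cargo is recorded, so these must be supplied with the insert.
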