Addgene plasmid #81091: SIVh
Purpose: (Empty Backbone) Single Integration Vector HIS - Cloning vector for single integration into the HIS3 locus of S.cerevisiae containing two MCS.
Depositing lab: Serge Pelet. Depositing organization: Universite de Lausanne (UNIL). Publication: New families of single integration vectors and gene tagging plasmids for genetic manipulations in budding yeast. Wosika V, Durandau E, Varidel C, Aymoz D, Schmitt M, Pelet S. Mol Genet Genomics. 2016 Dec;291(6):2231-2240. Epub 2016 Sep 16. 10.1007/s00438-016-1249-1 PubMed 27637489.
Backbone
  Vector backbone: SIVh
  Backbone size (bp): 3922
  Vector type: Yeast Expression, Cre/Lox
  Selectable markers: HIS3
Growth in bacteria
  Bacterial resistance: Ampicillin, 100 μg/mL
  Growth temperature: 37°C
  Growth strain: DH5alpha
  Copy number: High Copy
Terms and licenses: Academic/Nonprofit Terms; Industry Terms: Not Available to Industry
How to cite: SIVh was a gift from Serge Pelet (Addgene plasmid # 81091 ; http://n2t.net/addgene:81091 ; RRID:Addgene_81091)
