>Addgene plasmid #81091 | SIVh | depositor partial sequence | sequence record 154235 | pHIS3 - recombination site 1
TGAGCGCTAGGAGTCACTGCCAGGTATCGTTTGAACACGGCATTAGTCAGGGAAGTCATAACACAGTCCT
TTCCCGCAATTTTCTTTTTCTATTACTCTTGGCCTCCTCTAGTACACTCTATATTTTTTTATGCCTCGGT
AATGATTTTCATTTTTTTTTTTCCACCTAGCGGATGACTCTTTTTTTTTCTTAGCGATTGGCATTATCAC
ATAATGAATTATACATTATATAAAGTAATGTGATTTCTTCG
