>Addgene plasmid #81091 | SIVh | depositor partial sequence | sequence record 154236 | tHIS3 - recombination site 2
GCAGCATACGATATATATACATGTGTATATATGTATACCTATGAATGTCAGTAAGTATGTATACGAACAG
TATGATACTGAAGATGACAAGGTAATGCATCATTCTATACGTGTCATTCTGAACGAGGCGCGCTTTCCTT
TTTTCTTTTTGCTTTTTCTTTTTTTTTCTCTTGAACTGGAGAAAAAAAATATAAAAGAGATGGAGGAACG
GGAAAAAGTTAGTTGTGGTGATAGGTGGCAAGTGGTATTCC
