>Addgene plasmid #81091 | SIVh | depositor partial sequence | sequence record 154237 | TEF promoter S.kudriavzevii
TCTGTAGGCGAACCTAACCGGCCAATTTTCCAAGACCGCTCTGCCGCTGAGCTTGCACCCGTGCCGCTAC
ACAACACCCACACATCCGTAAACCCCCCGCCATCGGTATCACCAAGGTTGTCTATGACGAGGCGTACAAG
AGGACGTGGGGGCCGCCTCTCCAATGTCACCAATAGGAAAAAAGAAAGACCGAGTGCGAGTTTCTGACAG
AAGCCTCAAGAATTTTTTTTCTTTCTTCGACTATGCTGGAGGTAGAGATGATCGAGGCAGTAGTCAAGTA
TATATAAATTAATTAGTTCCACCACCTTCTTTTCTTGTGTTGCTCCTTTCGATGCTATTTCTGGCTTTTT
CTAATTTTTTTCATCGTTTCTTACTTTCTTCCTAATATATAAATTCTTTTGCATTTTCATTCTTCCTCTC
CATTTGTTCATTCTCCTTAAATTTTTTTTAGGTCTCCTTTCTTTCAAGAAACACAGTCATCGAACTATAA
TTAACTAAAC
