>Addgene plasmid #81091 | SIVh | depositor partial sequence | sequence record 154238 | TEF terminator A.gossypii
GACAATAAAAAGATTCTTGTTTTCAAGAACTTGTCATTTGTATAGTTTTTTTATATTGTAGTTGTTCTAT
TTTAATCAAATGTTAGCGTGATTTATATTTTTTTTCGCCTCGACATCATCTGCCCAGATGCGAAGTTAAG
TGCGCAGAAAGTAATATCATGCGTCAATCGTATGTGAATGCTGGTCGCTATACTGCTGTCGATTCGATAC
TAACGCCGATAACTTCGTATAATGTATGCTATACGAAGTTATTAATACGACTCACTATAGGG
