>Addgene plasmid #81091 | SIVh | addgene partial sequence | sequence record 164492 | AmpSeq-F 5'-ctcatgagcggatacatatttgaa-3'
AGCGCTAGGAGTCACTGCCAGGTATCGTTTGAACACGGCATTAGTCAGGGAAGTCATAACACAGTCCTTT
CCCGCAATTTTCTTTTTCTATTACTCTTGGCCTCCTCTAGTACACTCTATATTTTTTTATGCCTCGGTAA
TGATTTTCATTTTTTTTTTTCCACCTAGCGGATGACTCTTTTTTTTTCTTAGCGATTGGCATTATCACAT
AATGAATTATACATTATATAAAGTAATGTGATTTCTTCGTGTAAAACGACGGCCAGTGCATGCGTATCGG
ACGTCTCCCTTCATGGTCATAGCTGTTTCCTGATAACTTCGTATAATGTATGCTATACGAAGTTATGTCT
GTAGGCGAACCTAACCGGCCAATTTTCCAAGACCGCTCTGCCGCTGAGCTTGCACCCGTGCCGCTACACA
ACACCCACACATCCGTAAACCCCCCGCCATCGGTATCACCAAGGTTGTCTATGACGAGGCGTACAAGAGG
ACGTGGGGGCCGCCTCTCCAATGTCACCAATAGGAAAAAAGAAAGACCGAGTGCGAGTTTCTGACAGAAG
CCTCAAGAATTTTTTTTCTTTCTTCGACTATGCTGGAGGTAGAGATGATCGAGGCAGTAGTCAAGTATAT
ATAAATTAATTAGTTCCACCACCTTCTTTTCTTGTGTTGCTCCTTTCGATGCTATTTCTGGCTTTTTCTA
ATTTTTTTCATCGTTTCTTACTTTCTTCCTAATATATAAATTCTTTTGCATTTTCATTCTTCCTCTCCAT
TTGTTCATTCTCCTTAAATTTTTTTTAGGTCTCCTTTCTTTCAAGAAACACAGTCATCGAACTATAATTA
ACTAAACATGGGTAGGAGGGCTTTTGTAGAAAGAAATACGAACGAAACGAAAATCAGCGTTGCTATCGCT
TTGGACAAAGCTCCCTTACCTGAAGAGTCGAATTT
