>Addgene plasmid #81091 | SIVh | addgene partial sequence | sequence record 164493 | pBR322ori-F 5'-GGGAAACGCCTGGTATCTTT-3'
CTCTGACTTGAGCGTCGATTTTTGTGATGCTCGTCAGGGGGGCGGAGCCTATGGAAAAACGCCAGCAACG
CGGCCTTCGAATTAATTAAGGAATACCACTTGCCACCTATCACCACAACTAACTTTTTCCCGTTCCTCCA
TCTCTTTTATATTTTTTTTCTCCAGTTCAAGAGAAAAAAAAAGAAAAAGCAAAAAGAAAAAAGGAAAGCG
CGCCTCGTTCAGAATGACACGTATAGAATGATGCATTACCTTGTCATCTTCAGTATCATACTGTTCGTAT
ACATACTTACTGACATTCATAGGTATACATATATACACATGTATATATATCGTATGCTGCAATTAACCCT
CACTAAAGGGAACAAAAGCTGGGTACCGGGCCCCCCCTCGAGGTCGACGGTATCGATAAGCTTGATATCG
AATTCCTGCAGCCCGGGGGATCCACTAGTTCTAGAGCGGCCGCCACCGCGGTGGAGCTCCAATTCGCCCT
ATAGTGAGTCGTATTAATAACTTCGTATAGCATACATTATACGAAGTTATCGGCGTTAGTATCGAATCGA
CAGCAGTATAGCGACCAGCATTCACATACGATTGACGCATGATATTACTTTCTGCGCACTTAACTTCGCA
TCTGGGCAGATGATGTCGAGGCGAAAAAAAATATAAATCACGCTAACATTTGATTAAAATAGAACAACTA
CAATATAAAAAAACTATACAAATGACAAGTTCTTGAAAACAAGAATCTTTTTATTGTCAGTAATGATTAC
AACACTCCCTTCGTGCTTGGGACTTCAGAACTTCCAGTAAGACTTGTAGCCGCGCGCATGGCAACAGCCA
GAGATTTAAAAGCGCTTTCAGCACGATGATGGTCATTACTACCATATAAGCAGGTAACATGCAAAGTAAT
TCCAGCAGCTACCGAAAAGGAATATAGTAAGTGAGGGATCATTTCACAGGACAATTCCCCA
